Addgene plasmid #92203: pBABE-α-Syn-nYFP
Purpose: Retroviral overexpression vector for α-Syn bimolecular fluorescence complementation (BiFC)
Depositing lab: Huda Zoghbi. Depositing organization: Baylor College of Medicine. Publication: TRIM28 regulates the nuclear accumulation and toxicity of both alpha-synuclein and tau. Rousseaux MW, de Haro M, Lasagna-Reeves CA, De Maio A, Park J, Jafar-Nejad P, Al-Ramahi I, Sharma A, See L, Lu N, Vilanova-Velez L, Klisch TJ, Westbrook TF, Troncoso JC, Botas J, Zoghbi HY. Elife. 2016 Oct 25;5. pii: e19809. doi: 10.7554/eLife.19809. PubMed 27779468.
Backbone
  Vector backbone: pBABE
  Backbone manufacturer: Zhu Songyang Lab (Baylor College of Medicine)
  Backbone size w/o insert (bp): 7247
  Total vector size (bp): 7666
  Vector type: Mammalian Expression, Retroviral
  Selectable markers: Neomycin (select with G418)
Growth in bacteria
  Bacterial resistance: Ampicillin, 100 μg/mL
  Growth temperature: 37°C
  Growth strain: NEB Stable
  Copy number: Unknown
Gene/Insert
  Gene/Insert name: SNCA
  Species: H. sapiens (human)
  Insert size (bp): 419
  Entrez Gene: SNCA (a.k.a. NACP, PARK1, PARK4, PD1)
  Tag / fusion protein: YFP(1-155) (C terminal on insert)
Terms and licenses: Academic/Nonprofit Terms; Industry Terms: Not Available to Industry
How to cite: pBABE-α-Syn-nYFP was a gift from Huda Zoghbi (Addgene plasmid # 92203 ; http://n2t.net/addgene:92203 ; RRID:Addgene_92203)
