[The description below was written by a language model from this plasmid's Addgene catalogue record and pLannotate feature annotations shown in this document.]
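Description:
pBABE-α-Syn-nYFP is a Moloney murine leukemia virus-based retroviral vector built on a pBABE backbone for expressing human α-synuclein (SNCA) fused at its C terminus to the N-terminal half of YFP. In bacteria it is maintained through a high-copy ColE1/pUC-type origin and selected with ampicillin via the β-lactamase gene. The viral portion is bounded by MMLV long terminal repeats and carries a packaging signal followed by a truncated gag segment lacking its start codon, which together allow the transcript to be packaged into retroviral particles when the viral proteins are supplied in trans by a packaging system.

Between the LTRs, an internal CMV enhancer/promoter sits upstream of the payload. The SNCA coding sequence is flanked by attB1 and attB2 sites, indicating it was introduced by Gateway recombination, and it is followed by a fragment annotated as VN155 (I152L), an improved N-terminal Venus fragment corresponding to the catalogue's YFP(1-155) tag. Short fragments of a CMV intron, an SP6 promoter and an IgH signal sequence are also annotated upstream of attB1; the record does not indicate that they have a functional role. Downstream, a mouse PGK promoter drives NeoR, so transduced mammalian cells can be selected with G418.

The construct is one half of a bimolecular fluorescence complementation pair. The YFP fragment is non-fluorescent alone, and signal is restored only when α-synuclein self-association brings it close to a complementary C-terminal fragment carried on a partner construct. This gives a readout of α-synuclein oligomerisation in cells. The feature table comes from a partial sequencing result that is slightly shorter (7,541 nt) than the stated total size (7,666 bp).
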