Features (pLannotate 1.2.2; 23 found; start..end, strand, type, name):
     22..491     +  LTR            LTR: long terminal repeat from Moloney murine leukemia virus
    615..889     +  misc_feature   MESV Ψ (fragment): packaging signal of murine embryonic stem cell virus
    956..1372    +  CDS            gag (truncated): truncated Moloney murine leukemia virus (MMLV) gag gene lacking the start codon
   1393..1445    -  misc_feature   bom (fragment): basis of mobility region from pBR322
   1600..1979    +  enhancer       CMV enhancer: human cytomegalovirus immediate early enhancer
   1980..2183    +  promoter       CMV promoter: human cytomegalovirus (CMV) immediate early promoter
   2319..2362    +  intron         CMV intron (fragment): modified intron A from human cytomegalovirus
   2414..2432    +  promoter       SP6 promoter: promoter for bacteriophage SP6 RNA polymerase
   2436..2473    +  CDS            IgH signal sequence (fragment): signal sequence from the mouse immunoglobulin heavy chain variable region
   2510..2534    +  protein_bind   attB1: mutant version of attB; recombination site for the Gateway® BP reaction BP Clonase™
   2555..2974    +  CDS            SNCA (sequence partly withheld): SYUA_HUMAN - Also known as NACP, PARK1. Experimental evidence at protein level: Swiss-Prot protein existence level 1. Neuronal protein that plays several roles in synaptic activity such as regulation of synaptic vesicle trafficking and subsequent neurotransmitter release. Participates as a monomer in synaptic vesicle exocytosis by enhancing vesicle priming, fusion and dilation of exocytotic fusion pores (PubMed:28288128, PubMed:30404828). Mechanistically, acts by increasing local Ca(2+) release from microdomains which is essential for the enhancement of ATP-induced exocytosis (PubMed:30404828)
   2991..3015    -  protein_bind   attB2: mutant version of attB; recombination site for the Gateway® BP reaction BP Clonase™
   3021..3043    +  misc_feature   MCS (fragment): pUC18/19 multiple cloning site
   3077..3534    +  CDS            VN155(I152L) (fragment): improved N-terminal fragment of mVenus for use in bimolecular fluorescence complementation (BiFC) (Kodama and Hu, 2010)
   3571..3944    +  promoter       PGK promoter (fragment): mouse phosphoglycerate kinase 1 promoter
   3945..4036    +  promoter       PGK promoter (fragment): mouse phosphoglycerate kinase 1 promoter
   4050..4853    +  CDS            NeoR/KanR: aminoglycoside phosphotransferase from Tn5; aph(3')-II (or nptII); confers resistance to neomycin, kanamycin, and G418 (Geneticin®)
   4927..5048    +  LTR            3' LTR (ΔU3) (fragment): self-inactivating 3' long terminal repeat (LTR) from Moloney murine leukemia virus
   5049..5518    +  LTR            LTR: long terminal repeat from Moloney murine leukemia virus
   5584..5636    -  CDS            lacI (fragment): lac repressor; lacI; The lac repressor binds to the lac operator to inhibit transcription in E. coli. This inhibition can be relieved by adding lactose or isopropyl-β-D-thiogalactopyranoside (IPTG).
   5819..6407    -  rep_origin     ori: high-copy-number ColE1/pMB1/pBR322/pUC origin of replication
   6567..7427    -  CDS            AmpR: β-lactamase; bla; confers resistance to ampicillin, carbenicillin, and related antibiotics
   7428..7532    -  promoter       AmpR promoter: bla
>Addgene plasmid #92203 | pBABE-α-Syn-nYFP | addgene full sequence | sequence record 181603 | Addgene Partial NGS Result
CCGAAAAGTGCCACCTGCAGCCTGAATATGGGCCAAACAGGATATCTGTGGTAAGCAGTTCCTGCCCCGG
CTCAGGGCCAAGAACAGATGGAACAGCTGAATATGGGCCAAACAGGATATCTGTGGTAAGCAGTTCCTGC
CCCGGCTCAGGGCCAAGAACAGATGGTCCCCAGATGCGGTCCAGCCCTCAGCAGTTTCTAGAGAACCATC
AGATGTTTCCAGGGTGCCCCAAGGACCTGAAATGACCCTGTGCCTTATTTGAACTAACCAATCAGTTCGC
TTCTCGCTTCTGTTCGCGCGCTTCTGCTCCCCGAGCTCAATAAAAGAGCCCACAACCCCTCACTCGGGGC
GCCAGTCCTCCGATTGACTGAGTCGCCCGGGTACCCGTGTATCCAATAAACCCTCTTGCAGTTGCATCCG
ACTTGTGGTCTCGCTGTTCCTTGGGAGGGTCTCCTCTGAGTGATTGACTACCCGTCAGCGGGGGTCTTTC
ATTTGGGGGCTCGTCCGGGATCGGGAGACCCCTGCCCAGGGACCACCGACCCACCACCGGGAGGCAAGCT
GGCCAGCAACTTATCTGTGTCTGTCCGATTGTCTAGTGTCTATGACTGATTTTATGCGCCTGCGTCGGTA
CTAGTTAGCTAACTAGCTCTGTATCTGGCGGACCCGTGGTGGAACTGACGAGTTCTGAACACCCGGCCGC
AACCCTGGGAGACGTCCCAGGGACTTTGGGGGCCGTTTTTGTGGCCCGACCTGAGGAAGGGAGTCGATGT
GGAATCCGACCCCGTCAGGATATGTGGTTCTGGTAGGAGACGAGAACCTAAAACAGTTCCCGCCTCCGTC
TGAATTTTTGCTTTCGGTTTGGAACCGAAGCCGCGCGTCTTGTCTGCTGCAGCGCTGCAGCATCGTTCTG
TGTTGTCTCTGTCTGACTGTGTTTCTGTATTTGTCTGAAAATTAGGGCCAGACTGTTACCACTCCCTTAA
GTTTGACCTTAGGTCACTGGAAAGATGTCGAGCGGATCGCTCACAACCAGTCGGTAGATGTCAAGAAGAG
ACGTTGGGTTACCTTCTGCTCTGCAGAATGGCCAACCTTTAACGTCGGATGGCCGCGAGACGGCACCTTT
AACCGAGACCTCATCACCCAGGTTAAGATCAAGGTCTTTTCACCTGGCCCGCATGGACACCCAGACCAGG
TCCCCTACATCGTGACCTGGGAAGCCTTGGCTTTTGACCCCCCTCCCTGGGTCAAGCCCTTTGTACACCC
TAAGCCTCCGCCTCCTCTTCCTCCATCCGCCCCGTCTCTCCCCCTTGAACCTCCTCGTTCGACCCCGCCT
CGATCCTCCCTTTATCCAGCCCTCACTCCTTCTCTAGGCGCCGGCCGGATCTCCCGATCCCCTATGGTGC
ACTCTCAGTACAATCTGCTCTGATGCCGCATAGTTAAGCCAGTATCTGCTCCCTGCTTGTGTGTTGGAGG
TCGCTGAGTAGTGCGCGAGCAAAATTTAAGCTACAACAAGGCAAGGCTTGACCGACAATTGCATGAAGAA
TCTGCTTAGGGTTAGGCGTTTTGCGCTGCTTCGCGATGTACGGGCCAGATATACGCGTTGACATTGATTA
TTGACTAGTTATTAATAGTAATCAATTACGGGGTCATTAGTTCATAGCCCATATATGGAGTTCCGCGTTA
CATAACTTACGGTAAATGGCCCGCCTGGCTGACCGCCCAACGACCCCCGCCCATTGACGTCAATAATGAC
GTATGTTCCCATAGTAACGCCAATAGGGACTTTCCATTGACGTCAATGGGTGGAGTATTTACGGTAAACT
GCCCACTTGGCAGTACATCAAGTGTATCATATGCCAAGTACGCCCCCTATTGACGTCAATGACGGTAAAT
GGCCCGCCTGGCATTATGCCCAGTACATGACCTTATGGGACTTTCCTACTTGGCAGTACATCTACGTATT
AGTCATCGCTATTACCATGGTGATGCGGTTTTGGCAGTACATCAATGGGCGTGGATAGCGGTTTGACTCA
CGGGGATTTCCAAGTCTCCACCCCATTGACGTCAATGGGAGTTTGTTTTGGCACCAAAATCAACGGGACT
TTCCAAAATGTCGTAACAACTCCGCCCCATTGACGCAAATGGGCGGTAGGCGTGTACGGTGGGAGGTCTA
TATAAGCAGAGCTCGTTTAGTGAACCGTCAGATCGCCTGGAGACGCCATCCACGCTGTTTTGACCTCCAT
AGAAGACACCGGGACCGATCCAGCCTCCGCGGCCGGGAACGGTGCATTGGAACGCGGATTCCCCGTGCCA
AGAGTGACGTAAGTACCGCCTATAGAGTCTATAGGCCCACCCCCTTGGCTTCGTTAGAACGCGGCTACAA
TTAATACATAACCTTATGTATCATACACATACGATTTAGGTGACACTATAGAATAACATCCACTTTGCCT
TTCTCTCCACAGGTGTCCACTCCCAGGTCCAACTGCACCTCGGTTCTATCGATTGATCAACAAGTTTGTA
CAAAAAAGCAGGCTCCGCGGCCGCCCCCTTCACCATGGATGTATTCATGAAAGGACTTTCAAAGGCCAAG
GAGGGAGTTGTGGCTGCTGCTGAGAAAACCAAACAGGGTGTGGCAGAAGCAGCAGGAAAGACAAAAGAG
[192 nt withheld, positions 2660-2851]
TTGGGCAAGAATGAAGAAGGAGCCCCACAGGAAGGAATTCTGGAAGATATGCCTGTGGATCCTGACAATG
AGGCTTATGAAATGCCTTCTGAGGAAGGGTATCAAGACTACGAACCTGAAGCCAAGGGTGGGCGCGCCGA
CCCAGCTTTCTTGTACAAAGTGGTTGATCCCCGGGGATCCTCTAGAGTCGACGGCGGAGGAGGTTCAGGA
GGCGGAGGCGCGCCAGTGAGCAAGGGCGAGGAGCTGTTCACCGGGGTGGTGCCCATCCTGGTCGAGCTGG
ACGGCGACGTAAACGGCCACAAGTTCAGCGTGTCCGGCGAGGGCGAGGGCGATGCCACCTACGGCAAGCT
GACCCTGAAGCTGATCTGCACCACCGGCAAGCTGCCCGTGCCCTGGCCCACCCTCGTGACCACCCTGGGC
TACGGCCTGCAGTGCTTCGCCCGCTACCCCGACCACATGAAGCAGCACGACTTCTTCAAGTCCGCCATGC
CCGAAGGCTACGTCCAGGAGCGCACCATCTTCTTCAAGGACGACGGCAACTACAAGACCCGCGCCGAGGT
GAAGTTCGAGGGCGACACCCTGGTGAACCGCATCGAGCTGAAGGGCATCGACTTCAAGGAGGACGGCAAC
ATCCTGGGGCACAAGCTGGAGTACAACTACAACAGCCACAACGTCTATATCACTGCCTAGTTAACAACCT
CGAGAGATCTAATTCTACCGGGTAGGGGAGGCGCTTTTCCCAAGGCAGTCTGGAGCATGCGCTTTAGCAG
CCCCGCTGGGCACTTGGCGCTACACAAGTGGCCTCTGGCCTCGCACACATTCCACATCCACCGGTAGGCG
CCAACCGGCTCCGTTCTTTGGTGGCCCCTTCGCGCCACCTTCTACTCCTCCCCTAGTCAGGAAGTTCCCC
CCCGCCCCGCAGCTCGCGTCGTGCAGGACGTGACAAATGGAAGTAGCACGTCTCACTAGTCTCGTGCAGA
TGGACAGCACCGCTGAGCAATGGAAGCGGGTAGGCCTTTGGGGCAGCGGCCAATAGCAGCTTTGCTCCTT
CGCTTTCTGGGCTCAGAGGCTGGGAAGGGGTGGGTCCGGGGGCCCCGAAGGTCCTCCGGAGGCCCGGCAT
TCTGCACGCTTCAAAAGCGCACGTCTGCCGCGCTGTTCTCCTCTTCCTCATCTCCGGGCCTTTCGACCTG
CAGCCAATATGGGATCGGCCATTGAACAAGATGGATTGCACGCAGGTTCTCCGGCCGCTTGGGTGGAGAG
GCTATTCGGCTATGACTGGGCACAACAGACAATCGGCTGCTCTGATGCCGCCGTGTTCCGGCTGTCAGCG
CAGGGGCGCCCGGTTCTTTTTGTCAAGACCGACCTGTCCGGTGCCCTGAATGAACTGCAGGACGAGGCAG
CGCGGCTATCGTGGCTGGCCACGACGGGCGTTCCTTGCGCAGCTGTGCTCGACGTTGTCACTGAAGCGGG
AAGGGACTGGCTGCTATTGGGCGAAGTGCCGGGGCAGGATCTCCTGTCATCTCACCTTGCTCCTGCCGAG
AAAGTATCCATCATGGCTGATGCAATGCGGCGGCTGCATACGCTTGATCCGGCTACCTGCCCATTCGACC
ACCAAGCGAAACATCGCATCGAGCGAGCACGTACTCGGATGGAAGCCGGTCTTGTCGATCAGGATGATCT
GGACGAAGAGCATCAGGGGCTCGCGCCAGCCGAACTGTTCGCCAGGCTCAAGGCGCGCATGCCCGACGGC
GATGATCTCGTCGTGACCCATGGCGATGCCTGCTTGCCGAATATCATGGTGGAAAATGGCCGCTTTTCTG
GATTCATCGACTGTGGCCGGCTGGGTGTGGCGGACCGCTATCAGGACATAGCGTTGGCTACCCGTGATAT
TGCTGAAGAGCTTGGCGGCGAATGGGCTGACCGCTTCCTCGTGCTTTACGGTATCGCCGCTCCCGATTCG
CAGCGCATCGCCTTCTATCGCCTTCTTGACGAGTTCTTCTGAGGGGATCCGTCGACCTGCAGCCAAGCTT
ATCGATAAAATAAAAGATTTTATTTAGTCTCCAGAAAAAGGGGGGAATGAAAGACCCCACCTGTAGGTTT
GGCAAGCTAGCTTAAGTAACGCCATTTTGCAAGGCATGGAAAAATACATAACTGAGAATAGAGAAGTTCA
GATCAAGGTCAGGAACAGATGGAACAGCTGAATATGGGCCAAACAGGATATCTGTGGTAAGCAGTTCCTG
CCCCGGCTCAGGGCCAAGAACAGATGGAACAGCTGAATATGGGCCAAACAGGATATCTGTGGTAAGCAGT
TCCTGCCCCGGCTCAGGGCCAAGAACAGATGGTCCCCAGATGCGGTCCAGCCCTCAGCAGTTTCTAGAGA
ACCATCAGATGTTTCCAGGGTGCCCCAAGGACCTGAAATGACCCTGTGCCTTATTTGAACTAACCAATCA
GTTCGCTTCTCGCTTCTGTTCGCGCGCTTCTGCTCCCCGAGCTCAATAAAAGAGCCCACAACCCCTCACT
CGGGGCGCCAGTCCTCCGATTGACTGAGTCGCCCGGGTACCCGTGTATCCAATAAACCCTCTTGCAGTTG
CATCCGACTTGTGGTCTCGCTGTTCCTTGGGAGGGTCTCCTCTGAGTGATTGACTACCCGTCAGCGGGGG
TCTTTCACATGCAGCATGTATCAAAATTAATTTGGTTTTTTTTCTTAAGTATTTACATTAAATGGCCATA
GTTGCATTAATGAATCGGCCAACGCGCGGGGAGAGGCGGTTTGCGTATTGGGCGCTCTTCCGCTTCCTCG
CTCACTGACTCGCTGCGCTCGGTCGTTCGGCTGCGGCGAGCGGTATCAGCTCACTCAAAGGCGGTAATAC
GGTTATCCACAGAATCAGGGGATAACGCAGGAAAGAACATGTGAGCAAAAGGCCAGCAAAAGGCCAGGAA
CCGTAAAAAGGCCGCGTTGCTGGCGTTTTTCCATAGGCTCCGCCCCCCTGACGAGCATCACAAAAATCGA
CGCTCAAGTCAGAGGTGGCGAAACCCGACAGGACTATAAAGATACCAGGCGTTTCCCCCTGGAAGCTCCC
TCGTGCGCTCTCCTGTTCCGACCCTGCCGCTTACCGGATACCTGTCCGCCTTTCTCCCTTCGGGAAGCGT
GGCGCTTTCTCATAGCTCACGCTGTAGGTATCTCAGTTCGGTGTAGGTCGTTCGCTCCAAGCTGGGCTGT
GTGCACGAACCCCCCGTTCAGCCCGACCGCTGCGCCTTATCCGGTAACTATCGTCTTGAGTCCAACCCGG
TAAGACACGACTTATCGCCACTGGCAGCAGCCACTGGTAACAGGATTAGCAGAGCGAGGTATGTAGGCGG
TGCTACAGAGTTCTTGAAGTGGTGGCCTAACTACGGCTACACTAGAAGAACAGTATTTGGTATCTGCGCT
CTGCTGAAGCCAGTTACCTTCGGAAAAAGAGTTGGTAGCTCTTGATCCGGCAAACAAACCACCGCTGGTA
GCGGTGGTTTTTTTGTTTGCAAGCAGCAGATTACGCGCAGAAAAAAAGGATCTCAAGAAGATCCTTTGAT
CTTTTCTACGGGGTCTGACGCTCAGTGGAACGAAAACTCACGTTAAGGGATTTTGGTCATGAGATTATCA
AAAAGGATCTTCACCTAGATCCTTTTGCGGCCGCAAATCAATCTAAAGTATATATGAGTAAACTTGGTCT
GACAGTTACCAATGCTTAATCAGTGAGGCACCTATCTCAGCGATCTGTCTATTTCGTTCATCCATAGTTG
CCTGACTCCCCGTCGTGTAGATAACTACGATACGGGAGGGCTTACCATCTGGCCCCAGTGCTGCAATGAT
ACCGCGAGACCCACGCTCACCGGCTCCAGATTTATCAGCAATAAACCAGCCAGCCGGAAGGGCCGAGCGC
AGAAGTGGTCCTGCAACTTTATCCGCCTCCATCCAGTCTATTAATTGTTGCCGGGAAGCTAGAGTAAGTA
GTTCGCCAGTTAATAGTTTGCGCAACGTTGTTGCCATTGCTACAGGCATCGTGGTGTCACGCTCGTCGTT
TGGTATGGCTTCATTCAGCTCCGGTTCCCAACGATCAAGGCGAGTTACATGATCCCCCATGTTGTGCAAA
AAAGCGGTTAGCTCCTTCGGTCCTCCGATCGTTGTCAGAAGTAAGTTGGCCGCAGTGTTATCACTCATGG
TTATGGCAGCACTGCATAATTCTCTTACTGTCATGCCATCCGTAAGATGCTTTTCTGTGACTGGTGAGTA
CTCAACCAAGTCATTCTGAGAATAGTGTATGCGGCGACCGAGTTGCTCTTGCCCGGCGTCAATACGGGAT
AATACCGCGCCACATAGCAGAACTTTAAAAGTGCTCATCATTGGAAAACGTTCTTCGGGGCGAAAACTCT
CAAGGATCTTACCGCTGTTGAGATCCAGTTCGATGTAACCCACTCGTGCACCCAACTGATCTTCAGCATC
TTTTACTTTCACCAGCGTTTCTGGGTGAGCAAAAACAGGAAGGCAAAATGCCGCAAAAAAGGGAATAAGG
GCGACACGGAAATGTTGAATACTCATACTCTTCCTTTTTCAATATTATTGAAGCATTTATCAGGGTTATT
GTCTCATGAGCGGATACATATTTGAATGTATTTAGAAAAATAAACAAATAGGGGTTCCGCGCACATTTCC
